Addgene plasmid #185667: pCMV-eNme2-C-ABE8e
Purpose: Expresses eNme2-C-ABE8e in mammalian cells
Depositing lab: David Liu. Publication: High-throughput continuous evolution of compact Cas9 variants targeting single-nucleotide-pyrimidine PAMs. Huang TP, Heins ZJ, Miller SM, Wong BG, Balivada PA, Wang T, Khalil AS, Liu DR. Nat Biotechnol. 2022 Sep 8. pii: 10.1038/s41587-022-01410-2. doi: 10.1038/s41587-022-01410-2. PubMed 36076084.
Backbone
  Vector backbone: pCMV with a BR322 origin
  Vector type: Mammalian Expression, CRISPR
Growth in bacteria
  Bacterial resistance: Ampicillin, 100 μg/mL
  Growth temperature: 37°C
  Growth strain: DH5alpha
  Copy number: High Copy
Gene/Insert
  Gene/Insert name: ecTadA(8e)-neNme2-C
  Insert size (bp): 3834
  Mutation: Nme2Cas9 P6S/D16A/E33G/K104T/D152A/F260L/A263T/A303S/D451V/E520A/R646S/F696V/G711R/I758V/H767Y/E932K/N1031S/R1033G/K1044R/Q1047R/V1056A
Terms and licenses: Academic/Nonprofit Terms; Industry Terms: Not Available to Industry
How to cite: pCMV-eNme2-C-ABE8e was a gift from David Liu (Addgene plasmid # 185667 ; http://n2t.net/addgene:185667 ; RRID:Addgene_185667)
