[The description below was written by a language model from this plasmid's Addgene catalogue record and pLannotate feature annotations shown in this document.]
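Description:
pCMV-eNme2-C-ABE8e is a mammalian expression plasmid of about 7.4 kb that encodes an adenine base editor built on an evolved, compact Cas9 from Neisseria meningitidis. It is propagated in E. coli as a high-copy plasmid through a ColE1/pBR322-type origin and is selected with ampicillin via the β-lactamase gene and its native promoter. The backbone also carries small remnants of earlier cloning vectors (lac promoter/operator and CAP site, short fragments of lacI, an SV40 promoter, a multiple cloning site and the pBR322 bom region). These appear to be vestigial, and no mammalian selection marker is annotated.

The payload is a single open reading frame driven by the human cytomegalovirus immediate-early enhancer and promoter and terminated by the bovine growth hormone polyadenylation signal. A T7 promoter sits just upstream of the coding region and could support in vitro transcription. The roughly 3.8 kb insert fuses an E. coli TadA-derived deoxyadenosine deaminase, recorded as the 8e variant, to the N-terminus of eNme2-C, an Nme2Cas9 variant carrying some twenty substitutions. One of these, D16A, lies in the RuvC domain and is consistent with the "n" (nickase) prefix in the insert name. The remaining changes come from continuous evolution aimed at broadening PAM recognition to single-pyrimidine PAMs. Gaps between the annotated deaminase, Cas9 and polyA features probably hold linkers and localisation signals, but the record does not identify them.

The plasmid is used for transient expression of the editor in mammalian cells to install A•T-to-G•C conversions. No guide RNA cassette is annotated, so an Nme2Cas9-compatible guide would have to be supplied from a separate construct.
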