Features (pLannotate 1.2.2; 16 found; start..end, strand, type, name):
    204..507     +  enhancer       CMV enhancer: human cytomegalovirus immediate early enhancer
    508..711     +  promoter       CMV promoter: human cytomegalovirus (CMV) immediate early promoter
    753..771     +  promoter       T7 promoter: promoter for bacteriophage T7 RNA polymerase
    842..1333    +  CDS            tadA: TADA_ECOLI - Also known as yfhC. Experimental evidence at protein level: Swiss-Prot protein existence level 1. Catalyzes the deamination of adenosine to inosine at the wobble position 34 of tRNA(Arg2). Essential for cell viability. From Escherichia coli (strain K12).
   1436..4678    +  CDS            cas9: CAS9_NEIMA - Experimental evidence at protein level: Swiss-Prot protein existence level 1. CRISPR (clustered regularly interspaced short palindromic repeat) is an adaptive immune system that provides protection against mobile genetic elements (viruses, transposable elements and conjugative plasmids). CRISPR clusters contain spacers, sequences complementary to antecedent mobile elements, and target invading nucleic acids. CRISPR clusters are transcribed and processed into CRISPR RNA (crRNA). In type II CRISPR systems correct processing of pre-crRNA requires a trans- encoded small RNA (tracrRNA)
   4796..5020    +  polyA_signal   bGH poly(A) signal: bovine growth hormone polyadenylation signal
   5024..5045    +  promoter       SV40 promoter (fragment): SV40 enhancer and early promoter
   5050..5066    +  misc_feature   MCS (fragment): pBluescript multiple cloning site
   5115..5131    -  protein_bind   lac operator: The lac repressor binds to the lac operator to inhibit transcription in E. coli. This inhibition can be relieved by adding lactose or isopropyl-β-D-thiogalactopyranoside (IPTG). lac repressor encoded by lacI
   5139..5169    -  promoter       lac promoter: promoter for the E. coli lac operon
   5184..5205    -  protein_bind   CAP binding site: CAP binding activates transcription in the presence of cAMP. E. coli catabolite activator protein
   5218..5310    -  CDS            lacI (fragment): lac repressor; lacI; The lac repressor binds to the lac operator to inhibit transcription in E. coli. This inhibition can be relieved by adding lactose or isopropyl-β-D-thiogalactopyranoside (IPTG).
   5493..6081    -  rep_origin     ori: high-copy-number ColE1/pMB1/pBR322/pUC origin of replication
   6252..7112    -  CDS            AmpR: β-lactamase; bla; confers resistance to ampicillin, carbenicillin, and related antibiotics
   7113..7217    -  promoter       AmpR promoter: bla
   7288..7332    -  misc_feature   bom (fragment): basis of mobility region from pBR322
>Addgene plasmid #185667 | pCMV-eNme2-C-ABE8e | addgene full sequence | sequence record 373129 | Addgene NGS Result
GCTGAGTAGTGCGCGAGCAAAATTTAAGCTACAACAAGGCAAGGCTTGACCGACAATTGCATGAAGAATC
TGCTTAGGGTTAGGCGTTTTGCGCTGCTTCGCGATGTACGGGCCAGATATACGCGTTGACATTGATTATT
GACTAGTTATTAATAGTAATCAATTACGGGGTCATTAGTTCATAGCCCATATATTGAGTTCCGCGTTACA
TAACTTACGGTAAATGGCCCGCCTGGCTGACCGCCCAACGACCCCCGCCCATTGACGTCAATAATGACGT
ATGTTCCCATAGTAACGCCAATAGGGACTTTCCATTGACGTCAATGGGTGGAGTATTTACGGTAAACTGC
CCACTTGGCAGTACATCAAGTGTATCATATGCCAAGTACGCCCCCTATTGACGTCAATGACGGTAAATGG
CCCGCCTGGCATTATGCCCAGTACATGACCTTATGGGACTTTCCTACTTGGCAGTACATCTACGTATTAG
TCATCGCTATTACCATGGTGATGCGGTTTTGGCAGTACATCAATGGGCGTGGATAGCGGTTTGACTCACG
GGGATTTCCAAGTCTCCACCCCATTGACGTCAATGGGAGTTTGTTTTGGCACCAAAATCAACGGGACTTT
CCAAAATGTCGTAACAACTCCGCCCCATTGACGCAAATGGGCGGTAGGCGTGTACGGTGGGAGGTCTATA
TAAGCAGAGCTGGTTTAGTGAACCGTCAGATCCGCTAGAGATCCGCGGCCGCTAATACGACTCACTATAG
GGAGAGCCGCCACCATGAAACGGACAGCCGACGGAAGCGAGTTCGAGTCACCAAAGAAGAAGCGGAAAGT
CTCTGAGGTGGAGTTTTCCCACGAGTACTGGATGAGACATGCCCTGACCCTGGCCAAGAGGGCACGGGAT
GAGAGGGAGGTGCCTGTGGGAGCCGTGCTGGTGCTGAACAATAGAGTGATCGGCGAGGGCTGGAACAGAG
CCATCGGCCTGCACGACCCAACAGCCCATGCCGAAATTATGGCCCTGAGACAGGGCGGCCTGGTCATGCA
GAACTACAGACTGATTGACGCCACCCTGTACGTGACATTCGAGCCTTGCGTGATGTGCGCCGGCGCCATG
ATCCACTCTAGGATCGGCCGCGTGGTGTTTGGCGTGAGGAACTCAAAAAGAGGCGCCGCAGGCTCCCTGA
TGAACGTGCTGAACTACCCCGGCATGAATCACCGCGTCGAAATTACCGAGGGAATCCTGGCAGATGAATG
TGCCGCCCTGCTGTGCGATTTCTATCGGATGCCTAGACAGGTGTTCAATGCTCAGAAGAAGGCCCAGAGC
TCCATCAACTCTGGAGGATCTAGCGGAGGATCCTCTGGCAGCGAGACACCAGGAACAAGCGAGTCAGCAA
CACCAGAGAGCAGTGGCGGCAGCAGCGGCGGCAGCGCAGCATTCAAGTCAAACCCAATCAATTACATCCT
GGGACTGGCAATCGGAATCGCATCCGTGGGATGGGCTATGGTGGAGATCGACGAGGAGGGGAATCCTATC
CGGCTGATCGATCTGGGCGTGAGAGTGTTTGAGAGGGCCGAGGTGCCAAAGACCGGCGATTCTCTGGCTA
TGGCCCGGAGACTGGCACGGAGCGTGAGGCGCCTGACACGGAGAAGGGCACACAGGCTGCTGAGGGCACG
CCGGCTGCTGAAGAGAGAGGGCGTGCTGCAGGCAGCAGACTTCGATGAGAATGGCCTGATCACGAGCTTG
CCAAACACCCCCTGGCAGCTGAGAGCAGCCGCCCTGGACAGGAAGCTGACACCACTGGAGTGGTCTGCCG
TGCTGCTGCACCTGATCAAGCACCGCGGCTACCTGAGCCAGCGGAAGAACGAGGGAGAGACAGCAGCCAA
GGAGCTGGGCGCCCTGCTGAAGGGAGTGGCCAACAATGCCCACGCCCTGCAGACCGGCGATTTCAGGACA
CCTGCCGAGCTGGCCCTGAATAAGTTTGAGAAGGAGTCCGGCCACATCAGAAACCAGAGGGGCGACTATA
GCCACACCTTCTCCCGCAAGGATCTGCAGGCCGAGCTGATCCTGCTGTTCGAGAAGCAGAAGGAGTTTGG
CAATCCACACGTGAGCGGAGGCCTGAAGGAGGGAATCGAGACCCTGCTGATGACACAGAGGCCTGCCCTG
TCCGGCGACGCAGTGCAGAAGATGCTGGGGCACTGCACCCTCGAGCCTACAGAGCCAAAGGCCGCCAAGA
ACACCTACACAGCCGAGCGGTTTATCTGGCTGACAAAGCTGAACAATCTGAGAATCCTGGAGCAGGGATC
CGAGAGGCCACTGACCGACACAGAGAGGTCCACCCTGATGGATGAGCCTTACCGGAAGTCTAAACTGACA
TATGCCCAGGCCAGAAAGCTGCTGGGCCTGGAGGACACCGCCTTCTTTAAGGGCCTGAGATACGGCAAGG
ATAATGCCGAGGCCTCCACACTGATGGAGATGAAGGCCTATCACGCCATCTCTCGCGCCCTGGAGAAGGA
GGGCCTGAAGGACAAGAAGTCCCCCCTGAACCTGAGCTCCGAGCTGCAGGATGAGATCGGCACCGCCTTC
TCTCTGTTTAAGACCGACGAGGATATCACAGGCCGCCTGAAGGACAGGGTGCAGCCTGAGATCCTGGAGG
CCCTGCTGAAGCACATCTCTTTCGATAAGTTTGTGCAGATCAGCCTGAAGGCCCTGAGAAGGATCGTGCC
ACTGATGGAGCAGGGCAAGCGGTACGACGAGGCCTGCGCCGAGATCTACGGCGTTCACTATGGCAAGAAG
AACACAGAGGAGAAGATCTATCTGCCCCCTATCCCTGCCGACGAGATCAGAAATCCTGTGGTGCTGAGGG
CCCTGTCCCAGGCAAGAAAAGTGATCAACGGAGTGGTGCGCCGGTACGGATCTCCAGCCCGGATCCACAT
CGAGACCGCCAGAGAAGTGGGCAAGAGCTTCAAGGACCGGAAGGAGATCGCGAAGAGACAGGAGGAGAAT
CGCAAGGATCGGGAGAAGGCCGCCGCCAAGTTTAGGGAGTACTTCCCTAACTTTGTGGGCGAGCCAAAGT
CTAAGGACATCCTGAAGCTGCGCCTGTACGAGCAGCAGCACGGCAAGTGTCTGTATAGCGGCAAAGAGAT
CAATCTGGTGCGGCTGAACGAGAAGGGCTATGTGGAGATCGATCACGCCCTGCCTTTCTCCAGAACCTGG
GACGATTCTTTTAACAATAAGGTGCTGGTGCTGGGCAGCGAGAACCAGAATAAGGGCAATCAGACACCAT
ACGAGTATTTCAATGGCAAGGACAACTCCAGGGAGTGGCAGGAGTTCAAGGCCCGCGTGGAGACCTCTAG
ATTTCCCAGTAGCAAGAAGCAGCGGATCCTGCTGCAGAAGTTCGACGAGGATGGCTTTAAGGAGTGCAAC
CTGAATGACACCAGATACGTGAACCGGTTCCTGTGCCAGTTTGTGGCCGATCACATCCTGCTGACCGGCA
AGGGCAAGAGAAGGGTGGTCGCCTCTAATGGCCAGATCACAAACCTGCTGAGGGGGTTTTGGAGACTGAG
GAAGGTGCGGGCAGAGAATGACAGACACCACGCACTGGATGCAGTGGTGGTGGCATGCAGCACCGTGGCA
ATGCAGCAGAAGATCACAAGATTCGTGAGGTATAAGGAGATGAACGCCTTTGACGGCAAGACCGTCGATA
AGGAGACAGGCAAGGTGCTGTACCAGAAGACCCACTTCCCCCAGCCTTGGGAGTTCTTTGCCCAGGAAGT
TATGATCCGGGTGTTCGGCAAGCCAGACGGCAAGCCTGAGTTTGAGGAGGCCGATACCCCAGAGAAGCTG
AGGACACTGCTGGCAGAGAAGCTGTCTAGCAGGCCAGAGGCAGTGCACGAGTACGTGACCCCGCTGTTCG
TGTCCAGGGCACCCAATCGGAAGATGTCTGGCGCCCACAAGGACACACTGAGAAGCGCCAAGAGGTTTGT
GAAGCACAACGAGAAGATCTCCGTGAAGAGAGTGTGGCTGACCGAGATCAAGCTGGCCGATCTGGAGAAC
ATGGTGAATTACAAGAACGGCAGGGAGATCGAGCTGTATGAGGCCCTGAAGGCAAGGCTGGAGGCCTACG
GAGGAAATGCCAAGCAGGCCTTCGACCCAAAGGATAACCCCTTTTATAAGAAGGGAGGACAGCTGGTGAA
GGCCGTGCGGGTGGAGAAGACCCAGAAGAGCGGCGTGCTGCTGAATAAGAAGAACGCCTACACAATCGCC
GACAATGGTGATATGGTGAGAGTGGACGTGTTCTGTAAGGTGGATAAGAAGGGCAAGAATCAGTACTTTA
TCGTGCCTATCTATGCCTGGCAGGTGGCCGAGAACATCCTGCCAGACATCGATTGCAAGGGCTACAGAAT
CGACGATAGCTATACATTCTGTTTTTCCCTGCACAAGTATGACCTGATCGCCTTCCAGAAGGATGAGAAG
TCCAAGGTGGAGTTTGCCTACTATATCAATTGCGACTCCTCTAGCGGCGGGTTCTACCTGGCCTGGCACG
ATAAGGGCAGCAGGGAGCAGCGGTTTCGCATCTCCACCCAGAATCTGGCGCTGATCCAGAAGTATCAGGT
GAACGAGCTGGGCAAGGAGATCAGGCCATGTCGGCTGAAGAAGCGCCCACCCGTGCGGTCTGGCGGCTCA
AAAAGAACCGCCGACGGCAGCGAATTCGAGCCCAAGAAGAAGAGGAAAGTCTAACCGGTCATCATCACCA
TCACCATTGAGTTTAAACCCGCTGATCAGCCTCGACTGTGCCTTCTAGTTGCCAGCCATCTGTTGTTTGC
CCCTCCCCCGTGCCTTCCTTGACCCTGGAAGGTGCCACTCCCACTGTCCTTTCCTAATAAAATGAGGAAA
TTGCATCGCATTGTCTGAGTAGGTGTCATTCTATTCTGGGGGGTGGGGTGGGGCAGGACAGCAAGGGGGA
GGATTGGGAAGACAATAGCAGGCATGCTGGGGATGCGGTGGGCTCTATGGCTTCTGAGGCGGAAAGAACC
AGCTGGGGCTCGATACCGTCGACCTCTAGCTAGAGCTTGGCGTAATCATGGTCATAGCTGTTTCCTGTGT
GAAATTGTTATCCGCTCACAATTCCACACAACATACGAGCCGGAAGCATAAAGTGTAAAGCCTAGGGTGC
CTAATGAGTGAGCTAACTCACATTAATTGCGTTGCGCTCACTGCCCGCTTTCCAGTCGGGAAACCTGTCG
TGCCAGCTGCATTAATGAATCGGCCAACGCGCGGGGAGAGGCGGTTTGCGTATTGGGCGCTCTTCCGCTT
CCTCGCTCACTGACTCGCTGCGCTCGGTCGTTCGGCTGCGGCGAGCGGTATCAGCTCACTCAAAGGCGGT
AATACGGTTATCCACAGAATCAGGGGATAACGCAGGAAAGAACATGTGAGCAAAAGGCCAGCAAAAGGCC
AGGAACCGTAAAAAGGCCGCGTTGCTGGCGTTTTTCCATAGGCTCCGCCCCCCTGACGAGCATCACAAAA
ATCGACGCTCAAGTCAGAGGTGGCGAAACCCGACAGGACTATAAAGATACCAGGCGTTTCCCCCTGGAAG
CTCCCTCGTGCGCTCTCCTGTTCCGACCCTGCCGCTTACCGGATACCTGTCCGCCTTTCTCCCTTCGGGA
AGCGTGGCGCTTTCTCATAGCTCACGCTGTAGGTATCTCAGTTCGGTGTAGGTCGTTCGCTCCAAGCTGG
GCTGTGTGCACGAACCCCCCGTTCAGCCCGACCGCTGCGCCTTATCCGGTAACTATCGTCTTGAGTCCAA
CCCGGTAAGACACGACTTATCGCCACTGGCAGCAGCCACTGGTAACAGGATTAGCAGAGCGAGGTATGTA
GGCGGTGCTACAGAGTTCTTGAAGTGGTGGCCTAACTACGGCTACACTAGAAGAACAGTATTTGGTATCT
GCGCTCTGCTGAAGCCAGTTACCTTCGGAAAAAGAGTTGGTAGCTCTTGATCCGGCAAACAAACCACCGC
TGGTAGCGGTGGTTTTTTTGTTTGCAAGCAGCAGATTACGCGCAGAAAAAAAGGATCTCAAGAAGATCCT
TTGATCTTTTCTACGGGGTCTGACACTCAGTGGAACGAAAACTCACGTTAAGGGATTTTGGTCATGAGAT
TATCAAAAAGGATCTTCACCTAGATCCTTTTAAATTAAAAATGAAGTTTTAAATCAATCTAAAGTATATA
TGAGTAAACTTGGTCTGACAGTTACCAATGCTTAATCAGTGAGGCACCTATCTCAGCGATCTGTCTATTT
CGTTCATCCATAGTTGCCTGACTCCCCGTCGTGTAGATAACTACGATACGGGAGGGCTTACCATCTGGCC
CCAGTGCTGCAATGATACCGCGAGACCCACGCTCACCGGCTCCAGATTTATCAGCAATAAACCAGCCAGC
CGGAAGGGCCGAGCGCAGAAGTGGTCCTGCAACTTTATCCGCCTCCATCCAGTCTATTAATTGTTGCCGG
GAAGCTAGAGTAAGTAGTTCGCCAGTTAATAGTTTGCGCAACGTTGTTGCCATTGCTACAGGCATCGTGG
TGTCACGCTCGTCGTTTGGTATGGCTTCATTCAGCTCCGGTTCCCAACGATCAAGGCGAGTTACATGATC
CCCCATGTTGTGCAAAAAAGCGGTTAGCTCCTTCGGTCCTCCGATCGTTGTCAGAAGTAAGTTGGCCGCA
GTGTTATCACTCATGGTTATGGCAGCACTGCATAATTCTCTTACTGTCATGCCATCCGTAAGATGCTTTT
CTGTGACTGGTGAGTACTCAACCAAGTCATTCTGAGAATAGTGTATGCGGCGACCGAGTTGCTCTTGCCC
GGCGTCAATACGGGATAATACCGCGCCACATAGCAGAACTTTAAAAGTGCTCATCATTGGAAAACGTTCT
TCGGGGCGAAAACTCTCAAGGATCTTACCGCTGTTGAGATCCAGTTCGATGTAACCCACTCGTGCACCCA
ACTGATCTTCAGCATCTTTTACTTTCACCAGCGTTTCTGGGTGAGCAAAAACAGGAAGGCAAAATGCCGC
AAAAAAGGGAATAAGGGCGACACGGAAATGTTGAATACTCATACTCTTCCTTTTTCAATATTATTGAAGC
ATTTATCAGGGTTATTGTCTCATGAGCGGATACATATTTGAATGTATTTAGAAAAATAAACAAATAGGGG
TTCCGCGCACATTTCCCCGAAAAGTGCCACCTGACGTCGACGGATCGGGAGATCGATCTCCCGATCCCCT
AGGGTCGACTCTCAGTACAATCTGCTCTGATGCCGCATAGTTAAGCCAGTATCTGCTCCCTGCTTGTGTG
TTGGAGGTC
